>Addgene plasmid #210578 | pEK19 | addgene full sequence | sequence record 417143 | Addgene NGS Result
GTTTACCCGCCAATATATCCTGTCAAACACTGATAGTTTAAACTGAAGGCGGGAAACGACAATCTGATCC
AAGCTCAAGCTCATTCGCCATTCAGGCTGCGCAACTGTTGGGAAGGGCGATCGGTGCGGGCCTCTTCGCT
ATTACGCCAGCTGGCGAAAGGGGGATGTGCTGCAAGGCGATTAAGTTGGGTAACGCCAGGGTTTTCCCAG
TCACGACGTTGTAAAACGACGGCCAGTGCCAAGCTTGTACCTTGTAGCTTATACTGATGGCAAAGAATGC
AGTCAGATACTAACAGTTTGTATTAGGGAACAAACGGGCAAGGGGACTGAGGTTAAGAAGTTGGCTCCAG
AGCCACTGGCACCGCCAGAACCATCAAAATAGGACTCAATACATTGATTCAGAATTGAAACAGAATGTTT
TTTTAAATGGCAGGAATGCCTTGGAGAGAGATTGTTCAACTGATAGCATGTTGAAGAGTTGAAACAAACA
AGCACAGTCACGTGTAATCCAGCCAATCAATCGCTGACACCGGTTCTAAGTTGGAAAATAAGCGACATTC
GACTATAAAAAGCGATGATCAGATCTGTCTGCACACCCACACTGCATCATCTTAATTAATGGGTAAAAAG
CCTGAACTCACCGCGACGTCTGTCGAGAAGTTTCTGATCGAAAAGTTCGACAGCGTCTCCGACCTGATGC
AGCTCTCGGAGGGCGAAGAATCTCGTGCTTTCAGCTTCGATGTAGGAGGGCGTGGATATGTCCTGCGGGT
AAATAGCTGCGCCGATGGTTTCTACAAAGATCGTTATGTTTATCGGCACTTTGCATCGGCCGCGCTCCCG
ATTCCGGAAGTGCTTGACATTGGGGAATTCAGCGAGAGCCTGACCTATTGCATCTCCCGCCGTGCACAGG
GTGTCACGTTGCAAGACCTGCCTGAAACCGAACTGCCCGCTGTTCTGCAGCCGGTCGCGGAGGCCATGGA
TGCGATCGCTGCGGCCGATCTTAGCCAGACGAGCGGGTTCGGCCCATTCGGACCGCAAGGAATCGGTCAA
TACACTACATGGCGTGATTTCATATGCGCGATTGCTGATCCCCATGTGTATCACTGGCAAACTGTGATGG
ACGACACCGTCAGTGCGTCCGTCGCGCAGGCTCTCGATGAGCTGATGCTTTGGGCCGAGGACTGCCCCGA
AGTCCGGCACCTCGTGCACGCGGATTTCGGCTCCAACAATGTCCTGACGGACAATGGCCGCATAACAGCG
GTCATTGACTGGAGCGAGGCGATGTTCGGGGATTCCCAATACGAGGTCGCCAACATCTTCTTCTGGAGGC
CGTGGTTGGCTTGTATGGAGCAGCAGACGCGCTACTTCGAGCGGAGGCATCCGGAGCTTGCAGGATCGCC
GCGGCTCCGGGCGTATATGCTCCGCATTGGTCTTGACCAACTCTATCAGAGCTTGGTTGACGGCAATTTC
GATGATGCAGCTTGGGCGCAGGGTCGATGCGACGCAATCGTCCGATCCGGAGCCGGGACTGTCGGGCGTA
CACAAATCGCCCGCAGAAGCGCGGCCGTCTGGACCGATGGCTGTGTAGAAGTACTCGCCGATAGTGGAAA
CCGACGCCCCAGCACTCGTCCGAGGGCAAAGGAAGGAGGAGGAGGATCCATGGTCTTCACACTCGAAGAT
TTCGTTGGGGACTGGCGACAGACAGCCGGCTACAACCTGGACCAAGTCCTTGAACAGGGAGGTGTGTCCA
GTTTGTTTCAGAATCTCGGGGTGTCCGTAACTCCGATCCAAAGGATTGTCCTGAGCGGTGAAAATGGGCT
GAAGATCGACATCCATGTCATCATCCCGTATGAAGGTCTGAGCGGCGACCAAATGGGCCAGATCGAAAAA
ATTTTTAAGGTGGTGTACCCTGTGGATGATCATCACTTTAAGGTGATCCTGCACTATGGCACACTGGTAA
TCGACGGGGTTACGCCGAACATGATCGACTATTTCGGACGGCCGTATGAAGGCATCGCCGTGTTCGACGG
CAAAAAGATCACTGTAACAGGGACCCTGTGGAACGGCAACAAAATTATCGACGAGCGCCTGATCAACCCC
GACGGCTCCCTGCTGTTCCGAGTAACCATCAACGGAGTGACCGGCTGGCGGCTGTGCGAACGCATTCTGG
CGTAAAGGCGCGCCACTTCTAAATAAGCGAATTTCTTATGATTTATGATTTTTATTATTAAATAAGTTAT
AAAAAAAATAAGTGTATACAAATTTTAAAGTGACTCTTAGGTTTTAAAACGAAAATTCTTATTCTTGAGT
AACTCTTTCCTGTAGGTCAGGTTGCTTTCTCAGGTATAGTATGAGGTCGCTCTTATTGACCACACCTCTA
CCGGGAATTCGTAATCATGTCATAGCTGTTTCCTGTGTGAAATTGTTATCCGCTCACAATTCCACACAAC
ATACGAGCCGGAAGCATAAAGTGTAAAGCCTGGGGTGCCTAATGAGTGAGCTAACTCACATTAATTGCGT
TGCGCTCACTGCCCGCTTTCCAGTCGGGAAACCTGTCGTGCCAGCTGCATTAATGAATCGGCCAACGCGC
GGGGAGAGGCGGTTTGCGTATTGGCTAGAGCAATTCGGCGTTAATTCAGTACATTAAAAACGTCCGCAAT
GTGTTATTAAGTTGTCTAAGCGTCAATTTGTTTACACCACAATATATCCTGCCACCAGCCAGCCAACAGC
TCCCCGACCGGCAGCTCGGCACAAAATCACCACTCGATACAGGCAGCCCATCAGTCCGGGACGGCGTCAG
CGGGAGAGCCGTTGTAAGGCGGCAGACTTTGCTCATGTTACCGATGCTATTCGGAAGAACGGCAACTAAG
CTGCCGGGTTTGAAACACGGATGATCTCGCGGAGGGTAGCATGTTGATTGTAACGATGACAGAGCGTTGC
TGCCTGTGATCCAGATCATGAACAATAAAACTGTCTGCTTACATAAACAGTAATACAAGGGGTGTTATGA
GCCATATTCAACGGGAAACGTCTTGCTCTAGGCCGCGATTAAATTCCAACATGGATGCTGATTTATATGG
GTATAAATGGGCTCGCGATAATGTCGGGCAATCAGGTGCGACAATCTATCGATTGTATGGGAAGCCCGAT
GCGCCAGAGTTGTTTCTGAAACATGGCAAAGGTAGCGTTGCCAATGATGTTACAGATGAGATGGTCAGAC
TAAACTGGCTGACGGAATTTATGCCTCTTCCGACCATCAAGCATTTTATCCGTACTCCTGATGATGCATG
GTTACTCACCACTGCGATCCCCGGGAAAACAGCATTCCAGGTATTAGAAGAATATCCTGATTCAGGTGAA
AATATTGTTGATGCGCTGGCAGTGTTCCTGCGCCGGTTGCATTCGATTCCTGTTTGTAATTGTCCTTTTA
ACAGCGATCGCGTATTTCGTCTCGCTCAGGCGCAATCACGAATGAATAACGGTTTGGTTGATGCGAGTGA
TTTTGATGACGAGCGTAATGGCTGGCCTGTTGAACAAGTCTGGAAAGAAATGCATAAACTTTTGCCATTC
TCACCGGATTCAGTCGTCACTCATGGTGATTTCTCACTTGATAACCTTATTTTTGACGAGGGGAAATTAA
TAGGTTGTATTGATGTTGGACGAGTCGGAATCGCAGACCGATACCAGGATCTTGCCATCCTATGGAACTG
CCTCGGTGAGTTTTCTCCTTCATTACAGAAACGGCTTTTTCAAAAATATGGTATTGATAATCCTGATATG
AATAAATTGCAGTTTCATTTGATGCTCGATGAGTTTTTCTAAGAATTAATTCATGATCCTGCATGACCAA
AATCCCTTAACGTGAGTTTTCGTTCCACTGAGCGTCAGACCCCGTAGAAAAGATCAAAGGATCTTCTTGA
GATCCTTTTTTTCTGCGCGTAATCTGCTGCTTGCAAACAAAAAAACCACCGCTACCAGCGGTGGTTTGTT
TGCCGGATCAAGAGCTACCAACTCTTTTTCCGAAGGTAACTGGCTTCAGCAGAGCGCAGATACCAAATAC
TGTCCTTCTAGTGTAGCCGTAGTTAGGCCACCACTTCAAGAACTCTGTAGCACCGCCTACATACCTCGCT
CTGCTAATCCTGTTACCAGTGGCTGCTGCCAGTGGCGATAAGTCGTGTCTTACCGGGTTGGACTCAAGAC
GATAGTTACCGGATAAGGCGCAGCGGTCGGGCTGAACGGGGGGTTCGTGCACACAGCCCAGCTTGGAGCG
AACGACCTACACCGAACTGAGATACCTACAGCGTGAGCTATGAGAAAGCGCCACGCTTCCCGAAGGGAGA
AAGGCGGACAGGTATCCGGTAAGCGGCAGGGTCGGAACAGGAGAGCGCACGAGGGAGCTTCCAGGGGGAA
ACGCCTGGTATCTTTATAGTCCTGTCGGGTTTCGCCACCTCTGACTTGAGCGTCGATTTTTGTGATGCTC
GTCAGGGGGGCGGAGCCTATGGAAAAACGCCAGCAACGCGGCCTTTTTACGGTTCCTGGCCTTTTGCTGG
CCTTTTGCTCACATGTTCTTTCCTGCGTTATCCCCTGATTCTGTGGATAACCGTATTACCGCCTTTGAGT
GAGCTGATACCGCTCGCCGCAGCCGAACGACCGAGCGCAGCGAGTCAGTGAGCGAGGAAGCGGAAGAGCG
CCTGATGCGGTATTTTCTCCTTACGCATCTGTGCGGTATTTCACACCGCATATGGTGCACTCTCAGTACA
ATCTGCTCTGATGCCGCATAGTTAAGCCAGTATACACTCCGCTATCGCTACGTGACTGGGTCATGGCTGC
GCCCCGACACCCGCCAACACCCGCTGACGCGCCCTGACGGGCTTGTCTGCTCCCGGCATCCGCTTACAGA
CAAGCTGTGACCGTCTCCGGGAGCTGCATGTGTCAGAGGTTTTCACCGTCATCACCGAAACGCGCGAGGC
AGGGTGCCTTGATGTGGGCGCCGGCGGTCGAGTGGCGACGGCGCGGCTTGTCCGCGCCCTGGTAGATTGC
CTGGCCGTAGGCCAGCCATTTTTGAGCGGCCAGCGGCCGCGATAGGCCGACGCGAAGCGGCGGGGCGTAG
GGAGCGCAGCGACCGAAGGGTAGGCGCTTTTTGCAGCTCTTCGGCTGTGCGCTGGCCAGACAGTTATGCA
CAGGCCAGGCGGGTTTTAAGAGTTTTAATAAGTTTTAAAGAGTTTTAGGCGGAAAAATCGCCTTTTTTCT
CTTTTATATCAGTCACTTACATGTGTGACCGGTTCCCAATGTACGGCTTTGGGTTCCCAATGTACGGGTT
CCGGTTCCCAATGTACGGCTTTGGGTTCCCAATGTACGTGCTATCCACAGGAAAGAGACCTTTTCGACCT
TTTTCCCCTGCTAGGGCAATTTGCCCTAGCATCTGCTCCGTACATTAGGAACCGGCGGATGCTTCGCCCT
CGATCAGGTTGCGGTAGCGCATGACTAGGATCGGGCCAGCCTGCCCCGCCTCCTCCTTCAAATCGTACTC
CGGCAGGTCATTTGACCCGATCAGCTTGCGCACGGTGAAACAGAACTTCTTGAACTCTCCGGCGCTGCCA
CTGCGTTCGTAGATCGTCTTGAACAACCATCTGGCTTCTGCCTTGCCTGCGGCGCGGCGTGCCAGGCGGT
AGAGAAAACGGCCGATGCCGGGATCGATCAAAAAGTAATCGGGGTGAACCGTCAGCACGTCCGGGTTCTT
GCCTTCTGTGATCTCGCGGTACATCCAATCAGCTAGCTCGATCTCGATGTACTCCGGCCGCCCGGTTTCG
CTCTTTACGATCTTGTAGCGGCTAATCAAGGCTTCACCCTCGGATACCGTCACCAGGCGGCCGTTCTTGG
CCTTCTTCGTACGCTGCATGGCAACGTGCGTGGTGTTTAACCGAATGCAGGTTTCTACCAGGTCGTCTTT
CTGCTTTCCGCCATCGGCTCGCCGGCAGAACTTGAGTACGTCCGCAACGTGTGGACGGAACACGCGGCCG
GGCTTGTCTCCCTTCCCTTCCCGGTATCGGTTCATGGATTCGGTTAGATGGGAAACCGCCATCAGTACCA
GGTCGTAATCCCACACACTGGCCATGCCGGCCGGCCCTGCGGAAACCTCTACGTGCCCGTCTGGAAGCTC
GTAGCGGATCACCTCGCCAGCTCGTCGGTCACGCTTCGACAGACGGAAAACGGCCACGTCCATGATGCTG
CGACTATCGCGGGTGCCCACGTCATAGAGCATCGGAACGAAAAAATCTGGTTGCTCGTCGCCCTTGGGCG
GCTTCCTAATCGACGGCGCACCGGCTGCCGGCGGTTGCCGGGATTCTTTGCGGATTCGATCAGCGGCCGC
TTGCCACGATTCACCGGGGCGTGCTTCTGCCTCGATGCGTTGCCGCTGGGCGGCCTGCGCGGCCTTCAAC
TTCTCCACCAGGTCATCACCCAGCGCCGCGCCGATTTGTACCGGGCCGGATGGTTTGCGACCGCTCACGC
CGATTCCTCGGGCTTGGGGGTTCCAGTGCCATTGCAGGGCCGGCAGACAACCCAGCCGCTTACGCCTGGC
CAACCGCCCGTTCCTCCACACATGGGGCATTCCACGGCGTCGGTGCCTGGTTGTTCTTGATTTTCCATGC
CGCCTCCTTTAGCCGCTAAAATTCATCTACTCATTTATTCATTTGCTCATTTACTCTGGTAGCTGCGCGA
TGTATTCAGATAGCAGCTCGGTAATGGTCTTGCCTTGGCGTACCGCGTACATCTTCAGCTTGGTGTGATC
CTCCGCCGGCAACTGAAAGTTGACCCGCTTCATGGCTGGCGTGTCTGCCAGGCTGGCCAACGTTGCAGCC
TTGCTGCTGCGTGCGCTCGGACGGCCGGCACTTAGCGTGTTTGTGCTTTTGCTCATTTTCTCTTTACCTC
ATTAACTCAAATGAGTTTTGATTTAATTTCAGCGGCCAGCGCCTGGACCTCGCGGGCAGCGTCGCCCTCG
GGTTCTGATTCAAGAACGGTTGTGCCGGCGGCGGCAGTGCCTGGGTAGCTCACGCGCTGCGTGATACGGG
ACTCAAGAATGGGCAGCTCGTACCCGGCCAGCGCCTCGGCAACCTCACCGCCGATGCGCGTGCCTTTGAT
CGCCCGCGACACGACAAAGGCCGCTTGTAGCCTTCCATCCGTGACCTCAATGCGCTGCTTAACCAGCTCC
ACCAGGTCGGCGGTGGCCCATATGTCGTAAGGGCTTGGCTGCACCGGAATCAGCACGAAGTCGGCTGCCT
TGATCGCGGACACAGCCAAGTCCGCCGCCTGGGGCGCTCCGTCGATCACTACGAAGTCGCGCCGGCCGAT
GGCCTTCACGTCGCGGTCAATCGTCGGGCGGTCGATGCCGACAACGGTTAGCGGTTGATCTTCCCGCACG
GCCGCCCAATCGCGGGCACTGCCCTGGGGATCGGAATCGACTAACAGAACATCGGCCCCGGCGAGTTGCA
GGGCGCGGGCTAGATGGGTTGCGATGGTCGTCTTGCCTGACCCGCCTTTCTGGTTAAGTACAGCGATAAC
CTTCATGCGTTCCCCTTGCGTATTTGTTTATTTACTCATCGCATCATATACGCAGCGACCGCATGACGCA
AGCTGTTTTACTCAAATACACATCACCTTTTTAGACGGCGGCGCTCGGTTTCTTCAGCGGCCAAGCTGGC
CGGCCAGGCCGCCAGCTTGGCATCAGACAAACCGGCCAGGATTTCATGCAGCCGCACGGTTGAGACGTGC
GCGGGCGGCTCGAACACGTACCCGGCCGCGATCATCTCCGCCTCGATCTCTTCGGTAATGAAAAACGGTT
CGTCCTGGCCGTCCTGGTGCGGTTTCATGCTTGTTCCTCTTGGCGTTCATTCTCGGCGGCCGCCAGGGCG
TCGGCCTCGGTCAATGCGTCCTCACGGAAGGCACCGCGCCGCCTGGCCTCGGTGGGCGTCACTTCCTCGC
TGCGCTCAAGTGCGCGGTACAGGGTCGAGCGATGCACGCCAAGCAGTGCAGCCGCCTCTTTCACGGTGCG
GCCTTCCTGGTCGATCAGCTCGCGGGCGTGCGCGATCTGTGCCGGGGTGAGGGTAGGGCGGGGGCCAAAC
TTCACGCCTCGGGCCTTGGCGGCCTCGCGCCCGCTCCGGGTGCGGTCGATGATTAGGGAACGCTCGAACT
CGGCAATGCCGGCGAACACGGTCAACACCATGCGGCCGGCCGGCGTGGTGGTGTCGGCCCACGGCTCTGC
CAGGCTACGCAGGCCCGCGCCGGCCTCCTGGATGCGCTCGGCAATGTCCAGTAGGTCGCGGGTGCTGCGG
GCCAGGCGGTCTAGCCTGGTCACTGTCACAACGTCGCCAGGGCGTAGGTGGTCAAGCATCCTGGCCAGCT
CCGGGCGGTCGCGCCTGGTGCCGGTGATCTTCTCGGAAAACAGCTTGGTGCAGCCGGCCGCGTGCAGTTC
GGCCCGTTGGTTGGTCAAGTCCTGGTCGTCGGTGCTGACGCGGGCATAGCCCAGCAGGCCAGCGGCGGCG
CTCTTGTTCATGGCGTAATGTCTCCGGTTCTAGTCGCAAGTATTCTACTTTATGCGACTAAAACACGCGA
CAAGAAAACGCCAGGAAAAGGGCAGGGCGGCAGCCTGTCGCGTAACTTAGGACTTGTGCGACATGTCGTT
TTCAGAAGACGGCTGCACTGAACGTCAGAAGGAAAAGTGCCACCTGAACGAAGCATCTGTGCTTCATTTT
GTAGAACAAAAATGCAACGCGAGAGCGCTAATTTTTCAAACAAAGAATCTGAGCTGCATTTTTACAGAAC
AGAAATGCAACGCGAAAGCGCTATTTTACCAACGAAGAATCTGTGCTTCATTTTTGTAAAACAAAAATGC
AACGCGAGAGCGCTAATTTTTCAAACAAAGAATCTGAGCTGCATTTTTACAGAACAGAAATGCAACGCGA
GAGCGCTATTTTACCAACAAAGAATCTATACTTCTTTTTTGTTCTACAAAAATGCATCCCGAGAGCGCTA
TTTTTCTAACAAAGCATCTTAGATTACTTTTTTTCTCCTTTGTGCGCTCTATAATGCAGTCTCTTGATAA
CTTTTTGCACTGTAGGTCCGTTAAGGTTAGAAGAAGGCTACTTTGGTGTCTATTTTCTCTTCCATAAAAA
AAGCCTGACTCCACTTCCCGCGTTTACTGATTACTAGCGAAGCTGCGGGTGCATTTTTTCAAGATAAAGG
CATCCCCGATTATATTCTATACCGATGTGGATTGCGCATACTTTGTGAACAGAAAGTGATAGCGTTGATG
ATTCTTCATTGGTCAGAAAATTATGAACGGTTTCTTCTATTTTGTCTCTATATACTACGTATAGGAAATG
TTTACATTTTCGTATTGTTTTCGATTCACTCTATGAATAGTTCTTACTACAATTTTTTTGTCTAAAGAGT
AATACTAGAGATAAACATAAAAAATGTAGAGGTCGAGTTTAGATGCAAGTTCAAGGAGCGAAAGGTGGAT
GGGTAGGTTATATAGGGATATAGCACAGAGATATATAGCAAAGAGATACTTTTGAGCAATGTTTGTGGAA
GCGGTATTCGCAATATTTTAGTAGCTCGTTACAGTCCGGTGCGTTTTTGGTTTTTTGAAAGTGCGTCTTC
AGAGCGCTTTTGGTTTTCAAAAGCGCTCTGAAGTTCCTATACTTTCTAGAGAATAGGAACTTCGGAATAG
GAACTTCAAAGCGTTTCCGAAAACGAGCGCTTCCGAAAATGCAACGCGAGCTGCGCACATACAGCTCACT
GTTCACGTCGCACCTATATCTGCGTGTTGCCTGTATATATATATACATGAGAAGAACGGCATAGTGCGTG
TTTATGCTTAAATGCGTACTTATATGCGTCTATTTATGTAGGATGAAAGGTAGTCTAGTACCTCCTGTGA
TATTATCCCATTCCATGCGGGGTATCGTATGCTTCCTTCAGCACTACCCTTTAGCTGTTCTATATGCTGC
CACTCCTCAATTGGATTAGTCTCATCCTTCAATGCTATCATTTCCTTTGATATTGGATCATACTAAGAAA
CCATTATTATCATGACATTAACCTATAAAAATAGGCGTATCACGAGGCCCTTTCGTCTCGCGCGTTTCGG
TGATGACGGTGAAAACCTCTGACACATGCAGCTCCCGGAGACGGTCACAGCTTGTCTGTAAGCGGATGCC
GGGAGCAGACAAGCCCGTCAGGGCGCGTCAGCGGGTGTTGGCGGGTGTCGGGGCTGGCTTAACTATGCGG
CATCAGAGCAGATTGTACTGAGAGTGCACCATACCACCTTTTCAATTCATCATTTTTTTTTTATTCTTTT
TTTTGATTTCGGTTTCCTTGAAATTTTTTTGATTCGGTAATCTCCGAACAGAAGGAAGAACGAAGGAAGG
AGCACAGACTTAGATTGGTATATATACGCATATGTAGTGTTGAAGAAACATGAAATTGCCCAGTATTCTT
AACCCAACTGCACAGAACAAAAACCTGCAGGAAACGAAGATAAATCATGTCGAAAGCTACATATAAGGAA
CGTGCTGCTACTCATCCTAGTCCTGTTGCTGCCAAGCTATTTAATATCATGCACGAAAAGCAAACAAACT
TGTGTGCTTCATTGGATGTTCGTACCACCAAGGAATTACTGGAGTTAGTTGAAGCATTAGGTCCCAAAAT
TTGTTTACTAAAAACACATGTGGATATCTTGACTGATTTTTCCATGGAGGGCACAGTTAAGCCGCTAAAG
GCATTATCCGCCAAGTACAATTTTTTACTCTTCGAAGACAGAAAATTTGCTGACATTGGTAATACAGTCA
AATTGCAGTACTCTGCGGGTGTATACAGAATAGCAGAATGGGCAGACATTACGAATGCACACGGTGTGGT
GGGCCCAGGTATTGTTAGCGGTTTGAAGCAGGCGGCAGAAGAAGTAACAAAGGAACCTAGAGGCCTTTTG
ATGCTAGCAGAATTGTCATGCAAGGGCTCCCTATCTACTGGAGAATATACTAAGGGTACTGTTGACATTG
CGAAGAGCGACAAAGATTTTGTTATCGGCTTTATTGCTCAAAGAGACATGGGTGGAAGAGATGAAGGTTA
CGATTGGTTGATTATGACACCCGGTGTGGGTTTAGATGACAAGGGAGACGCATTGGGTCAACAGTATAGA
ACCGTGGATGATGTGGTCTCTACAGGATCTGACATTATTATTGTTGGAAGAGGACTATTTGCAAAGGGAA
GGGATGCTAAGGTAGAGGGTGAACGTTACAGAAAAGCAGGCTGGGAAGCATATTTGAGAAGATGCGGCCA
GCAAAACTAAAAAACTGTATTATAAGTAAATGCATGTATACTAAACTCACAAATTAGAGCTTCAATTTAA
TTATATCAGTTATTACCTGGCATGCACATACAAATGGACGAACGGATAAACCTTTTCACGCCCTTTTAAA
TATCCGATTATTCTAATAAACGCTCTTTTCTCTTAG
Features (pLannotate 1.2.2; 23 found; start..end, strand, type, name):
      1..25      -  misc_feature   RB T-DNA repeat: right border repeat from nopaline C58 T-DNA
     84..238     -  CDS            lacZα (fragment): LacZα fragment of β-galactosidase; lacZ fragment
    625..1644    +  CDS            HygR: aminoglycoside phosphotransferase from E. coli; aph(4)-Ia; confers resistance to hygromycin
   1660..2175    +  CDS            Nluc: NanoLuc® luciferase human codon-optimized
   2197..2384    +  terminator     ADH1 terminator: S. cerevisiae ADH1; transcription terminator for the S. cerevisiae alcohol dehydrogenase 1 (ADH1) gene
   2421..2443    -  protein_bind   lac operator (fragment): The lac repressor binds to the lac operator to inhibit transcription in E. coli. This inhibition can be relieved by adding lactose or isopropyl-β-D-thiogalactopyranoside (IPTG). lac repressor encoded by lacI
   2447..2477    -  promoter       lac promoter: promoter for the E. coli lac operon
   2492..2513    -  protein_bind   CAP binding site: CAP binding activates transcription in the presence of cAMP. E. coli catabolite activator protein
   2526..2614    -  CDS            lacI (fragment): lac repressor; lacI; The lac repressor binds to the lac operator to inhibit transcription in E. coli. This inhibition can be relieved by adding lactose or isopropyl-β-D-thiogalactopyranoside (IPTG).
   2690..2714    -  misc_feature   LB T-DNA repeat: left border repeat from nopaline C58 T-DNA
   3007..3822    +  CDS            KanR: aminoglycoside phosphotransferase; aph(3')-Ia; confers resistance to kanamycin in bacteria or G418 (Geneticin®) in eukaryotes
   3917..4505    +  rep_origin     ori: high-copy-number ColE1/pMB1/pBR322/pUC origin of replication
   4691..4831    -  misc_feature   bom: basis of mobility region from pBR322
   4933..4972    -  CDS            rop (fragment): Rop protein, which maintains plasmids at low copy number; rop
   5175..5369    -  rep_origin     pVS1 oriV: origin of replication for the Pseudomonas plasmid pVS1 (Heeb et al., 2000)
   5435..6508    -  CDS            pVS1 RepA: replication protein from the Pseudomonas plasmid pVS1 (Heeb et al., 2000)
   6937..7566    -  CDS            pVS1 StaA: stability protein from the Pseudomonas plasmid pVS1 (Heeb et al., 2000)
   8126..8527    -  CDS            Y4CG_SINFN (fragment): Protein inferred from homology: Swiss-Prot protein existence level 3. From Sinorhizobium fredii (strain NBRC 101917 / NGR234).
   8727..10069   -  rep_origin     2μ ori: yeast 2μ plasmid origin of replication
  10137..10172   +  CDS            rop (fragment): Rop protein, which maintains plasmids at low copy number; rop
  10274..10323   +  misc_feature   bom (fragment): basis of mobility region from pBR322
  10331..10546   +  promoter       URA3 promoter: S. cerevisiae URA3
  10547..11350   +  CDS            URA3: orotidine-5'-phosphate decarboxylase, required for uracil biosynthesis; S. cerevisiae URA3; yeast auxotrophic marker, counterselectable with 5-fluoroorotic acid (5-FOA)
