[The description below was written by a language model from this plasmid's Addgene catalogue record and pLannotate feature annotations shown in this document.]
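Description:
pEK19 is an 11.5 kb reporter plasmid for gene expression in the chytrid fungus Batrachochytrium dendrobatidis, built on the pGI3EM17 backbone. The feature table shows a binary-vector architecture. Nopaline-type right and left T-DNA border repeats flank the payload, and the pVS1 oriV, RepA and StaA functions would allow maintenance in Agrobacterium, although the record does not state the delivery route actually used. In E. coli the plasmid replicates from a high-copy ColE1/pUC-type origin and is selected with kanamycin through the aph(3')-Ia gene. The backbone also carries a yeast 2μ origin and a URA3 marker with its own promoter. This makes it a shuttle vector that can be maintained, and potentially assembled, in Saccharomyces cerevisiae under uracil selection. Remnants of lacZα, the lac promoter/operator and a lacI fragment surround the cloning site.

The roughly 2.1 kb insert lies between the T-DNA borders and is a single expression cassette, introduced by ligation-independent cloning. The B. dendrobatidis BIP1 promoter is named in the catalogue fields but is not annotated in the feature table, where it presumably occupies the unannotated region upstream of HygR. It drives a hygromycin phosphotransferase (hph) coding sequence fused in frame, through a flexible G4S linker, to NanoLuc luciferase at the C terminus. Transcription ends at the S. cerevisiae ADH1 terminator. The "Hs" prefix in the insert name may indicate human codon usage for hph, but the record does not explain it. The NanoLuc annotation is described as human codon-optimized. Because one polypeptide provides both hygromycin resistance and luminescence, the same transcript allows drug selection of transformants and sensitive quantitative readout of promoter activity and transformation success in B. dendrobatidis.
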