Addgene plasmid #210578: pEK19
Purpose: Reporter gene expression in B. dendrobatidis
Depositing lab: Lillian Fritz-Laylin. Depositing organization: University of Massachusetts, Amherst. Publication: Genetic transformation of the frog-killing chytrid fungus Batrachochytrium dendrobatidis. Kalinka E, Brody SM, Swafford AJM, Medina EM, Fritz-Laylin LK. Proc Natl Acad Sci U S A. 2024 Jan 23;121(4):e2317928121. doi: 10.1073/pnas.2317928121. Epub 2024 Jan 18. PubMed 38236738.
Backbone
  Vector backbone: pGI3EM17
  Backbone manufacturer: Edgar Medina
  Backbone size w/o insert (bp): 9378
  Total vector size (bp): 11516
  Vector type: Bacterial Expression, Yeast Expression, Luciferase
  Selectable markers: Hygromycin
Growth in bacteria
  Bacterial resistance: Kanamycin, 50 μg/mL
  Growth temperature: 37°C
  Growth strain: DH5alpha
  Copy number: High Copy
Gene/Insert
  Gene/Insert name: BdBIP1pro-Hshph-G4S-nanoluc-ScADH1ter
  Species: S. cerevisiae (budding yeast); Batrachochytrium dendrobatidis, Oplophorus gracilirostris
  Insert size (bp): 2138
  Promoter: BdBIP1pro
  Tag / fusion protein: NanoLuc luciferase (C terminal on insert)
  Cloning method: Ligation Independent Cloning
  Sequencing primers: 5′ gtaaaacgacggccagt; 3′ caggaaacagctatgac
Terms and licenses: Academic/Nonprofit Terms; Industry Terms: Not Available to Industry
Depositor comments: Please visit https://doi.org/10.1101/2023.10.17.561934 for bioRxiv preprint.
How to cite: pEK19 was a gift from Lillian Fritz-Laylin (Addgene plasmid # 210578 ; http://n2t.net/addgene:210578 ; RRID:Addgene_210578)
